LOCUS       Exported 8762 bp ds-DNA circular SYN 13-MAY-2021
DEFINITION  For CRISPRi. Arabinose-inducible ddcpf1 gene with CRISPR array
            targeting the mrfp reporter gene..
ACCESSION   .
VERSION     .
KEYWORDS    pBbS8c-ddcpf1-rfp
SOURCE      synthetic DNA construct
  ORGANISM  synthetic DNA construct
REFERENCE   1 (bases 1 to 8762)
  AUTHORS   Jervis AJ, Hanko EKR, Dunstan MS, Robinson CJ, Takano E, Scrutton NS
  TITLE     A plasmid toolset for CRISPR-mediated genome editing and CRISPRi
            gene regulation in Escherichia coli.
  JOURNAL   Microb Biotechnol. 2021 Mar 12. doi: 10.1111/1751-7915.13780.
  PUBMED    33710766
REFERENCE   2 (bases 1 to 8762)
  AUTHORS   .
  TITLE     Direct Submission
  JOURNAL   Exported May 13, 2021 from SnapGene Server 1.1.58
            http://www.snapgene.com
FEATURES             Location/Qualifiers
     source          1..8762
                     /organism="synthetic DNA construct"
                     /mol_type="other DNA"
     CDS             complement(7..885)
                     /codon_start=1
                     /gene="araC"
                     /product="L-arabinose regulatory protein"
                     /label=araC
                     /translation="MAEAQNDPLLPGYSFNAHLVAGLTPIEANGYLDFFIDRPLGMKGY
                     ILNLTIRGQGVVKNQGREFVCRPGDILLFPPGEIHHYGRHPEAREWYHQWVYFRPRAYW
                     HEWLNWPSIFANTGFFRPDEAHQPHFSDLFGQIINAGQGEGRYSELLAINLLEQLLLRR
                     MEAINESLHPPMDNRVREACQYISDHLADSNFDIASVAQHVCLSPSRLSHLFRQQLGIS
                     VLSWREDQRISQAKLLLSTTRMPIATVGRNVGFDDQLYFSRVFKKCTGASPSEFRAGCE
                     EKVNDVAVKLS"
     promoter        912..1196
                     /gene="araBAD"
                     /label=araBAD promoter
                     /note="promoter of the L-arabinose operon of E. coli; the
                     araC regulatory gene is transcribed in the opposite
                     direction (Guzman et al., 1995)"
     primer_bind     1119..1138
                     /label=pBAD Forward
                     /note="For vectors with E. coli araBAD promoter, forward
                     primer"
     regulatory      4952..4961
                     /regulatory_class="other"
                     /note="vertebrate consensus sequence for strong initiation
                     of translation (Kozak, 1987)"
     promoter        5341..5370
                     /label=trc promoter
                     /note="strong E. coli promoter; hybrid between the trp and
                     lac UV5 promoters"
     protein_bind    5378..5394
                     /label=lac operator
                     /bound_moiety="lac repressor encoded by lacI"
                     /note="The lac repressor binds to the lac operator to
                     inhibit transcription in E. coli. This inhibition can be
                     relieved by adding lactose or
                     isopropyl-beta-D-thiogalactopyranoside (IPTG)."
     terminator      5505..5576
                     /label=rrnB T1 terminator
                     /note="transcription terminator T1 from the E. coli rrnB
                     gene"
     terminator      5592..5619
                     /label=T7Te terminator
                     /note="phage T7 early transcription terminator"
     CDS             complement(6150..7100)
                     /codon_start=1
                     /gene="rep101"
                     /product="RepA protein needed for replication with the
                     pSC101 origin"
                     /label=Rep101
                     /translation="MSELVVFKANELAISRYDLTEHETKLILCCVALLNPTIENPTRKE
                     RTVSFTYNQYAQMMNISRENAYGVLAKATRELMTRTVEIRNPLVKGFEIFQWTNYAKFS
                     SEKLELVFSEEILPYLFQLKKFIKYNLEHVKSFENKYSMRIYEWLLKELTQKKTHKANI
                     EISLDEFKFMLMLENNYHEFKRLNQWVLKPISKDLNTYSNMKLVVDKRGRPTDTLIFQV
                     ELDRQMDLVTELENNQIKMNGDKIPTTITSDSYLHNGLRKTLHDALTAKIQLTSFEAKF
                     LSDMQSKYDLNGSFSWLTQKQRTTLENILAKYGRI"
     terminator      7862..7956
                     /label=lambda t0 terminator
                     /note="transcription terminator from phage lambda"
     CDS             complement(7977..8636)
                     /codon_start=1
                     /gene="cat"
                     /product="chloramphenicol acetyltransferase"
                     /label=CmR
                     /note="confers resistance to chloramphenicol"
                     /translation="MEKKITGYTTVDISQWHRKEHFEAFQSVAQCTYNQTVQLDITAFL
                     KTVKKNKHKFYPAFIHILARLMNAHPEFRMAMKDGELVIWDSVHPCYTVFHEQTETFSS
                     LWSEYHDDFRQFLHIYSQDVACYGENLAYFPKGFIENMFFVSANPWVSFTSFDLNVANM
                     DNFFAPVFTMGKYYTQGDKVLMPLAIQVHHAVCDGFHVGRMLNELQQYCDEWQGGA"
     primer_bind     8551..8570
                     /label=CAT-R
                     /note="Chloramphenicol resistance gene, reverse primer"
     promoter        complement(8637..8739)
                     /label=cat promoter
                     /note="promoter of the E. coli cat gene encoding
                     chloramphenicol acetyltransferase"
ORIGIN
        1 gacgtcttat gacaacttga cggctacatc attcactttt tcttcacaac cggcacggaa
       61 ctcgctcggg ctggccccgg tgcatttttt aaatacccgc gagaaataga gttgatcgtc
      121 aaaaccaaca ttgcgaccga cggtggcgat aggcatccgg gtggtgctca aaagcagctt
      181 cgcctggctg atacgttggt cctcgcgcca gcttaagacg ctaatcccta actgctggcg
      241 gaaaagatgt gacagacgcg acggcgacaa gcaaacatgc tgtgcgacgc tggcgatatc
      301 aaaattgctg tctgccaggt gatcgctgat gtactgacaa gcctcgcgta cccgattatc
      361 catcggtgga tggagcgact cgttaatcgc ttccatgcgc cgcagtaaca attgctcaag
      421 cagatttatc gccagcagct ccgaatagcg cccttcccct tgcccggcgt taatgatttg
      481 cccaaacagg tcgctgaaat gcggctggtg cgcttcatcc gggcgaaaga accccgtatt
      541 ggcaaatatt gacggccagt taagccattc atgccagtag gcgcgcggac gaaagtaaac
      601 ccactggtga taccattcgc gagcctccgg atgacgaccg tagtgatgaa tctctcctgg
      661 cgggaacagc aaaatatcac ccggtcggca aacaaattct cgtccctgat ttttcaccac
      721 cccctgaccg cgaatggtga gattgagaat ataacctttc attcccagcg gtcggtcgat
      781 aaaaaaatcg agataaccgt tggcctcaat cggcgttaaa cccgccacca gatgggcatt
      841 aaacgagtat cccggcagca ggggatcatt ttgcgcttca gccatacttt tcatactccc
      901 gccattcaga gaagaaacca attgtccata ttgcatcaga cattgccgtc actgcgtctt
      961 ttactggctc ttctcgctaa ccaaaccggt aaccccgctt attaaaagca ttctgtaaca
     1021 aagcgggacc aaagccatga caaaaacgcg taacaaaagt gtctataatc acggcagaaa
     1081 agtccacatt gattatttgc acggcgtcac actttgctat gccatagcat ttttatccat
     1141 aagattagcg gattctacct gacgcttttt atcgcaactc tctactgttt ctccataccc
     1201 gtttttttgg gaattcaaaa gatctacacc gtcataaaat gcctcgcatg tcagtgttat
     1261 tctcttgcgc ggttcataat ccatgaaact gtttttatgt aggaggtcgt gatgacccag
     1321 tttgaaggtt ttaccaatct ttatcaggta agcaagacgc tgagatttga gctgattccc
     1381 cagggcaaaa cactgaaaca cattcaagag caaggcttca ttgaagagga taaggcccga
     1441 aacgaccatt ataaagaact taaaccgatt atcgatcgca tctacaagac gtatgcagac
     1501 cagtgtctgc aactggtgca gttagattgg gaaaatttaa gcgcggctat agactcttac
     1561 cgtaaggaga aaacagaaga aactcgtaat gcattaatcg aggagcaggc tacataccgc
     1621 aatgcaattc atgactattt tattggtagg acagataatc taacggacgc catcaacaag
     1681 cgtcatgccg aaatatacaa aggtctgttt aaagcggagc tgttcaacgg taaagtatta
     1741 aagcagttag gtaccgtaac gaccacggaa catgaaaatg ccttgctgcg ttcttttgat
     1801 aaattcacta cgtatttttc cgggttctac gagaatcgca agaacgtgtt tagcgcagaa
     1861 gatattagta cggccattcc gcatcgtatt gttcaagaca attttccgaa atttaaagaa
     1921 aattgtcata tttttactcg tctgatcaca gcagtgccat cactgcgaga acattttgaa
     1981 aatgttaaga aggcgattgg cattttcgtg tcaaccagca ttgaagaagt gttttcattc
     2041 ccgttctata atcagcttct tacccagaca cagattgacc tatataatca gctcttaggt
     2101 ggtattagcc gagaagctgg aacggaaaag ataaaaggcc tgaatgaggt gctgaacctg
     2161 gcaattcaaa agaacgatga aacagcgcac attattgcat ctctccccca tcgatttata
     2221 ccgctcttta aacaaattct gtccgaccgc aacacactga gctttatcct ggaggaattt
     2281 aaaagcgatg aagaagtaat tcagagcttc tgcaaatata aaacgttact gcgcaatgaa
     2341 aacgtcctgg aaacggctga ggccctcttt aacgaactga acagcattga tctcacccat
     2401 atttttattt cacataaaaa gctggaaact atcagcagcg cgctgtgcga ccattgggac
     2461 acgctgagaa atgccctgta tgaacgtcga atttccgagc tgaccggaaa gatcaccaag
     2521 tcagctaaag agaaagtcca gcgctccctc aaacatgaag atattaactt acaagagatt
     2581 atttcggcgg ccggtaagga actgtcggag gctttcaaac agaagacaag cgaaatcctc
     2641 tcacatgcgc acgcggccct agatcagcct ctgccgacga cgctgaaaaa gcaggaagag
     2701 aaagaaatcc tgaaatctca attagattct ctactgggac tgtaccactt gctggactgg
     2761 tttgcggtgg acgagtctaa tgaggtggac cctgaattta gcgcacgcct gaccggtata
     2821 aaattggaga tggaaccgtc gttgagcttt tacaacaaag cacgcaacta tgcgaccaaa
     2881 aagccttatt cagtggaaaa attcaaattg aacttccaaa tgccgaccct agcgtcaggt
     2941 tgggatgtca acaaagagaa gaacaacggt gcgatcttat ttgtgaaaaa cggcctgtat
     3001 tatctgggca ttatgccgaa gcagaaaggc cgttacaagg cactgtcatt cgaaccgacg
     3061 gagaagacca gtgaagggtt tgataaaatg tattacgact actttccgga tgccgccaaa
     3121 atgattccga agtgttcgac ccagctgaaa gcggtgaccg cgcattttca gacacacacc
     3181 accccgatcc tgctttcaaa taactttata gaaccgctgg aaataaccaa agaaatttac
     3241 gacctgaaca atccggaaaa agaaccgaag aaatttcaga ccgcctacgc aaagaaaacc
     3301 ggagatcaaa aaggttaccg cgaagccctg tgtaaatgga ttgattttac gcgcgatttt
     3361 ctcagcaaat acaccaagac cacttcaata gatttgagtt cgctgcgtcc gagctcccag
     3421 tataaagacc tgggcgaata ttatgccgag ctgaacccgt tactgtacca cattagcttc
     3481 cagcgcattg cggaaaaaga aatcatggat gcagtcgaaa ctggaaagct ttatctgttc
     3541 cagatttaca acaaggattt tgcgaaaggc catcacggca aaccgaatct acatactctc
     3601 tattggactg gcctgttctc tcccgaaaac ttggccaaga cctcaattaa actcaatggc
     3661 caagccgagc tgttctaccg tccgaaatcg cgcatgaagc ggatggccca tcgtcttggg
     3721 gagaaaatgc tcaataagaa actgaaggat cagaaaacac cgatccctga cacgctgtat
     3781 caggaacttt acgactatgt caatcaccgt ctgagtcacg atctgtcgga cgaagcacgg
     3841 gccttactgc cgaacgtaat aaccaaagag gtgtcacacg agatcattaa ggatcgacgt
     3901 tttacctccg acaaattctt tttccacgta ccgattaccc ttaattacca ggcggcgaac
     3961 tcaccctcga aatttaacca gcgcgtaaac gcgtacctga aagagcaccc ggaaacccct
     4021 attattggga ttgaccgtgg cgaacgcaat cttatctata taaccgtaat cgactctacc
     4081 ggcaagattt tagaacagcg tagcctaaac accattcagc aatttgatta ccagaaaaag
     4141 ttagataatc gggaaaaaga acgtgtggcg gcacggcagg cttggtcggt agttgggacg
     4201 attaaggatc ttaaacaagg ttatttatcc caggttatac acgaaatcgt agacttaatg
     4261 atacattatc aagccgttgt ggtgctggcc aacctgaact tcggatttaa gtcaaagcgg
     4321 acgggcattg ccgaaaaggc ggtgtatcag cagttcgaga agatgctgat cgataaactc
     4381 aattgcttag tactaaaaga ttatcccgct gaaaaggtag gtggcgttct caacccgtac
     4441 cagcttacag atcaatttac cagctttgcg aagatgggta cacagagcgg ttttctgttt
     4501 tatgttcccg caccgtatac cagcaaaatc gatcccctga ccggctttgt tgatcctttt
     4561 gtatggaaaa ccatcaaaaa ccacgaaagc cgcaaacatt tcctggaggg ctttgatttt
     4621 cttcactacg atgtgaaaac aggcgatttt attctgcact tcaaaatgaa tcgcaatctt
     4681 agctttcagc gcggtctgcc tgggtttatg ccggcgtggg atattgtgtt cgaaaagaat
     4741 gaaacgcagt tcgacgccaa aggcacaccg tttattgccg ggaaacgtat agtaccggtg
     4801 atcgaaaatc atcggtttac aggccgttat cgcgacctgt acccggctaa tgagctgatt
     4861 gcactgctcg aagaaaaggg aattgtattt cgtgacggtt ccaatattct gcctaaactg
     4921 ttggaaaatg atgactcgca cgcgattgat accatggtgg ctcttatccg cagcgttctt
     4981 caaatgcgta actctaacgc ggcgacgggg gaagattata ttaacagccc ggtacgcgat
     5041 ctcaacggcg tctgttttga tagtcgcttc cagaaccccg aatggccgat ggacgcggac
     5101 gccaacggag cataccatat tgcgctgaaa ggccagctgt tactgaatca tctcaaagaa
     5161 tccaaagacc tcaaactaca gaatggcatt tcaaatcagg attggctcgc gtatattcag
     5221 gaactgcgca attgatagtc catgtgacct tcaccctcat ggaccgcaaa aaaccccgct
     5281 tcggcggggt tttttcgctg cgcaactttg gtaacttgat gtctacacct aaatgagctg
     5341 ttgacaatta atcatccggc tcgtataatg tgtggaattg tgagcggata acaatttcaa
     5401 tttctactct tgtagataaa gttcgtatgg aaggttccgt tttttttgaa gcttgggccc
     5461 gaacaaaaac tcggatccaa actcgagtaa ggatctccag gcatcaaata aaacgaaagg
     5521 ctcagtcgaa agactgggcc tttcgtttta tctgttgttt gtcggtgaac gctctctact
     5581 agagtcacac tggctcacct tcgggtgggc ctttctgcgt ttatacctag ggtacgggtt
     5641 ttgctgcccg caaacgggct gttctggtgt tgctagtttg ttatcagaat cgcagatccg
     5701 gcttcagccg gtttgccggc tgaaagcgct atttcttcca gaattgccat gattttttcc
     5761 ccacgggagg cgtcactggc tcccgtgttg tcggcagctt tgattcgata agcagcatcg
     5821 cctgtttcag gctgtctatg tgtgactgtt gagctgtaac aagttgtctc aggtgttcaa
     5881 tttcatgttc tagttgcttt gttttactgg tttcacctgt tctattaggt gttacatgct
     5941 gttcatctgt tacattgtcg atctgttcat ggtgaacagc tttgaatgca ccaaaaactc
     6001 gtaaaagctc tgatgtatct atctttttta caccgttttc atctgtgcat atggacagtt
     6061 ttccctttga tatgtaacgg tgaacagttg ttctactttt gtttgttagt cttgatgctt
     6121 cactgataga tacaagagcc ataagaacct cagatccttc cgtatttagc cagtatgttc
     6181 tctagtgtgg ttcgttgttt ttgcgtgagc catgagaacg aaccattgag atcatactta
     6241 ctttgcatgt cactcaaaaa ttttgcctca aaactggtga gctgaatttt tgcagttaaa
     6301 gcatcgtgta gtgtttttct tagtccgtta tgtaggtagg aatctgatgt aatggttgtt
     6361 ggtattttgt caccattcat ttttatctgg ttgttctcaa gttcggttac gagatccatt
     6421 tgtctatcta gttcaacttg gaaaatcaac gtatcagtcg ggcggcctcg cttatcaacc
     6481 accaatttca tattgctgta agtgtttaaa tctttactta ttggtttcaa aacccattgg
     6541 ttaagccttt taaactcatg gtagttattt tcaagcatta acatgaactt aaattcatca
     6601 aggctaatct ctatatttgc cttgtgagtt ttcttttgtg ttagttcttt taataaccac
     6661 tcataaatcc tcatagagta tttgttttca aaagacttaa catgttccag attatatttt
     6721 atgaattttt ttaactggaa aagataaggc aatatctctt cactaaaaac taattctaat
     6781 ttttcgcttg agaacttggc atagtttgtc cactggaaaa tctcaaagcc tttaaccaaa
     6841 ggattcctga tttccacagt tctcgtcatc agctctctgg ttgctttagc taatacacca
     6901 taagcatttt ccctactgat gttcatcatc tgagcgtatt ggttataagt gaacgatacc
     6961 gtccgttctt tccttgtagg gttttcaatc gtggggttga gtagtgccac acagcataaa
     7021 attagcttgg tttcatgctc cgttaagtca tagcgactaa tcgctagttc atttgctttg
     7081 aaaacaacta attcagacat acatctcaat tggtctaggt gattttaatc actataccaa
     7141 ttgagatggg ctagtcaatg ataattacta gtccttttcc cgggtgatct gggtatctgt
     7201 aaattctgct agacctttgc tggaaaactt gtaaattctg ctagaccctc tgtaaattcc
     7261 gctagacctt tgtgtgtttt ttttgtttat attcaagtgg ttataattta tagaataaag
     7321 aaagaataaa aaaagataaa aagaatagat cccagccctg tgtataactc actactttag
     7381 tcagttccgc agtattacaa aaggatgtcg caaacgctgt ttgctcctct acaaaacaga
     7441 ccttaaaacc ctaaaggctt aagtagcacc ctcgcaagct cgggcaaatc gctgaatatt
     7501 ccttttgtct ccgaccatca ggcacctgag tcgctgtctt tttcgtgaca ttcagttcgc
     7561 tgcgctcacg gctctggcag tgaatggggg taaatggcac tacaggcgcc ttttatggat
     7621 tcatgcaagg aaactaccca taatacaaga aaagcccgtc acgggcttct cagggcgttt
     7681 tatggcgggt ctgctatgtg gtgctatctg actttttgct gttcagcagt tcctgccctc
     7741 tgattttcca gtctgaccac ttcggattat cccgtgacag gtcattcaga ctggctaatg
     7801 cacccagtaa ggcagcggta tcatcaacag gcttacccgt cttactgtcc ctagtgcttg
     7861 gattctcacc aataaaaaac gcccggcggc aaccgagcgt tctgaacaaa tccagatgga
     7921 gttctgaggt cattactgga tctatcaaca ggagtccaag cgagctcgat atcaaattac
     7981 gccccgccct gccactcatc gcagtactgt tgtaattcat taagcattct gccgacatgg
     8041 aagccatcac aaacggcatg atgaacctga atcgccagcg gcatcagcac cttgtcgcct
     8101 tgcgtataat atttgcccat ggtgaaaacg ggggcgaaga agttgtccat attggccacg
     8161 tttaaatcaa aactggtgaa actcacccag ggattggctg agacgaaaaa catattctca
     8221 ataaaccctt tagggaaata ggccaggttt tcaccgtaac acgccacatc ttgcgaatat
     8281 atgtgtagaa actgccggaa atcgtcgtgg tattcactcc agagcgatga aaacgtttca
     8341 gtttgctcat ggaaaacggt gtaacaaggg tgaacactat cccatatcac cagctcaccg
     8401 tctttcattg ccatacgaaa ttccggatga gcattcatca ggcgggcaag aatgtgaata
     8461 aaggccggat aaaacttgtg cttatttttc tttacggtct ttaaaaaggc cgtaatatcc
     8521 agctgaacgg tctggttata ggtacattga gcaactgact gaaatgcctc aaaatgttct
     8581 ttacgatgcc attgggatat atcaacggtg gtatatccag tgattttttt ctccatttta
     8641 gcttccttag ctcctgaaaa tctcgataac tcaaaaaata cgcccggtag tgatcttatt
     8701 tcattatggt gaaagttgga acctcttacg tgccgatcaa cgtctcattt tcgccagata
     8761 tc
//
