[The description below was written by a language model from this plasmid's Addgene catalogue record and the feature table of its GenBank file.]
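Description:
pBbS8c-ddcpf1-rfp is a low-copy bacterial expression plasmid of 8,762 bp, built on the pBbS8c-RFP backbone for CRISPR interference (CRISPRi) in Escherichia coli. It replicates by the pSC101 system: the feature table annotates the Rep101 (RepA) initiator protein required by that origin, though the origin itself is not annotated separately. This is consistent with the low copy number in the record. Selection is by chloramphenicol, through a cat gene (chloramphenicol acetyltransferase) driven by its own promoter and followed by the lambda t0 terminator.

The payload is a 3.9 kb Cpf1 (Cas12a) gene from Acidaminococcus sp. BV3L6 carrying the E993A substitution, which gives the DNase-dead "ddCpf1" form that binds but does not cut its DNA target. It is recorded as arabinose-inducible. The table shows the divergently transcribed araC regulator and the araBAD promoter, so expression is kept low without L-arabinose and switched on when it is added. The ddcpf1 coding sequence is not itself annotated, but the unannotated stretch downstream of the araBAD promoter is large enough to hold it. An annotated "Kozak" motif falls within that stretch and is probably an incidental sequence match. Further downstream lie a trc promoter with a lac operator and then the rrnB T1 and T7Te terminators. The CRISPR array targeting the mrfp reporter gene probably sits in this region, but the record does not state which promoter drives the array.

The crRNA directs ddCpf1 to mrfp, where it blocks transcription without cleaving the DNA. The plasmid therefore suits demonstrating or benchmarking inducible gene repression through loss of red fluorescence, as part of a toolset for genome editing and CRISPRi in E. coli.
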