Addgene plasmid #153038: pBbS8c-ddcpf1-rfp
Purpose: For CRISPRi. Arabinose-inducible ddcpf1 gene with CRISPR array targeting the mrfp reporter gene.
Depositing lab: Nigel Scrutton. Depositing organization: University of Manchester. Publication: A plasmid toolset for CRISPR-mediated genome editing and CRISPRi gene regulation in Escherichia coli. Jervis AJ, Hanko EKR, Dunstan MS, Robinson CJ, Takano E, Scrutton NS. Microb Biotechnol. 2021 Mar 12. doi: 10.1111/1751-7915.13780. PubMed 33710766.
Backbone
  Vector backbone: pBbS8c-RFP
  Total vector size (bp): 8762
  Vector type: Bacterial Expression
Growth in bacteria
  Bacterial resistance: Chloramphenicol, 25 μg/mL
  Growth temperature: 30°C
  Growth strain: DH5alpha
  Copy number: Low Copy
Gene/Insert
  Gene/Insert name: Ascpf1
  Species: Acidaminococcus sp. BV3L6
  Insert size (bp): 3921
  Mutation: E993A
Terms and licenses: Academic/Nonprofit Terms; Industry Terms: Not Available to Industry
How to cite: pBbS8c-ddcpf1-rfp was a gift from Nigel Scrutton (Addgene plasmid # 153038 ; http://n2t.net/addgene:153038 ; RRID:Addgene_153038)
